>Addgene plasmid #107412 | pMB1-spect-PthrC3_7-eGFP | addgene full sequence | sequence record 316206 | Addgene NGS Result
ACATGTTCTTTCCTGCGTTATCCCCTGATTCTGTGGATAACCGTATTACCGCCTTTGAGTGAGCTGATAC
CGCTCGCCGCAGCCGAACGACCGAGCGCAGCGAGTCAGTGAGCGAGGAAGCGGAAGAGCGCCTGATGCGG
TATTTTCTCCTTACGCATCTGTGCGGTATTTCACACCGCATATGCTGGATCCTTCCCTCGACTCACACTT
GGGAGCTTTTCATTCTGACTGCAACGGGCAATATGTCTCTGTGTGGATTAAAAAAAGAGTGTCTGATAGC
AGCTTCTGAACTGGTTACCTGCCGTGAGTAAATTAAAATTTTATTGACTTAGGTCACTAAATACTTTAAC
CAATATAGGCATAGCGCACAGACAGATAAAAATTACAGAGTACACAACATCCATGAAACGCATTAGCACC
ACCATTACCACCACCATCACCATTACCACAGGTAAAGGTGCGGGCTTACGCGTACAGGAAACACAGAAAA
AAGCCCGCACCTGACAGTGCGGGCTTTTTTTTCGACCAAAGGTAACGAGGTAACAACCTAGAAATAATTT
TGTTTAACTTTAAGAAGGAGATATACATATGAGCAAGGGCGAGGAGCTGTTCACCGGGGTGGTGCCCATC
CTGGTCGAGCTGGACGGCGACGTAAACGGCCACAAGTTCAGCGTGTCCGGCGAGGGCGAGGGCGATGCCA
CCTACGGCAAGCTGACCCTGAAGTTCATCTGCACCACCGGCAAGCTGCCCGTGCCCTGGCCCACCCTCGT
GACCACCCTGACCTACGGCGTGCAGTGCTTCAGCCGCTACCCCGACCACATGAAGCAGCACGACTTCTTC
AAGTCCGCCATGCCCGAAGGCTACGTCCAGGAGCGCACCATCTTCTTCAAGGACGACGGCAACTACAAGA
CCCGCGCCGAGGTGAAGTTCGAGGGCGACACCCTGGTGAACCGCATCGAGCTGAAGGGCATCGACTTCAA
GGAGGACGGCAACATCCTGGGGCACAAGCTGGAGTACAACTACAACAGCCACAACGTCTATATCATGGCC
GACAAGCAGAAGAACGGCATCAAGGTGAACTTCAAGATCCGCCACAACATCGAGGACGGCAGCGTGCAGC
TCGCCGACCACTACCAGCAGAACACCCCCATCGGCGACGGCCCCGTGCTGCTGCCCGACAACCACTACCT
GAGCACCCAGTCCGCCCTGAGCAAAGACCCCAACGAGAAGCGCGATCACATGGTCCTGCTGGAGTTCGTG
ACCGCCGCCGGGATCACTCTCGGCATGGACGAGCTGTACAAGTGATGGGCTGAAGGGTTTAAGCGAAGAC
GAACAATAAGGCCTCCCAAATCGGGGGGCCTTTTTTATTGATAACAAAAAGGCAACACTATGACATCGGA
AAACCCGTTACTGGCGCTGCGAGAGAAAATCAGCGCGCTGGATGAAAAATTATTAGCGTTACTGGCAGAG
CGGCGCGAATTCAAACAGAAAGGCCATGGGTCGACCTGCAGAAGCTTAGATCTATTACCCTGTTATCCCT
ACTCGAGTTCATGTGCAGCTCCATAAGCAAAAGGGGATGATAAGTTTATCACCACCGACTATTTGCAACA
GTGCCGTTGATCGTGCTATGATCGACTGATGTCATCAGCGGTGGAGTGCAATGTCATGAGGGAAGCGGTG
ATCGCCGAAGTATCGACTCAACTATCAGAGGTAGTTGGCGTCATCGAGCGCCATCTCGAACCGACGTTGC
TGGCCGTACATTTGTACGGCTCCGCAGTGGATGGCGGCCTGAAGCCACACAGTGATATTGATTTGCTGGT
TACGGTGACCGTAAGGCTTGATGAAACAACGCGGCGAGCTTTGATCAACGACCTTTTGGAAACTTCGGCT
TCCCCTGGAGAGAGCGAGATTCTCCGCGCTGTAGAAGTCACCATTGTTGTGCACGACGACATCATTCCGT
GGCGTTATCCAGCTAAGCGCGAACTGCAATTTGGAGAATGGCAGCGCAATGACATTCTTGCAGGTATCTT
CGAGCCAGCCACGATCGACATTGATCTGGCTATCTTGCTGACAAAAGCAAGAGAACATAGCGTTGCCTTG
GTAGGTCCAGCGGCGGAGGAACTCTTTGATCCGGTTCCTGAACAGGATCTATTTGAGGCGCTAAATGAAA
CCTTAACGCTATGGAACTCGCCGCCCGACTGGGCTGGCGATGAGCGAAATGTAGTGCTTACGTTGTCCCG
CATTTGGTACAGCGCAGTAACCGGCAAAATCGCGCCGAAGGATGTCGCTGCCGACTGGGCAATGGAGCGC
CTGCCGGCCCAGTATCAGCCCGTCATACTTGAAGCTAGACAGGCTTATCTTGGACAAGAAGAAGATCGCT
TGGCCTCGCGCGCAGATCAGTTGGAAGAATTTGTCCACTACGTGAAAGGCGAGATCACCAAGGTAGTCGG
CAAATAAGATGCCGCTCGCCAGTCGATTGGCTGAGCTCATAAGTTCCTATTCCGAAGTTCCGCGAACGCG
TAAAGGATCTAGGTGAAGATCCTTTTTGATAATCTCATGACCAAAATCCCTTAACGTCACACAACATAGC
CACGGAGTTTTCGTTCCACTGAGCGTCAGACCCCGTAGAAAAGATCAAAGGATCTTCTTGAGATCCTTTT
TTTCTGCGCGTAATCTGCTGCTTGCAAACAAAAAAACCACCGCTACCAGCGGTGGTTTGTTTGCCGGATC
AAGAGCTACCAACTCTTTTTCCGAAGGTAACTGGCTTCAGCAGAGCGCAGATACCAAATACTGTCCTTCT
AGTGTAGCCGTAGTTAGGCCACCACTTCAAGAACTCTGTAGCACCGCCTACATACCTCGCTCTGCTAATC
CTGTTACCAGTGGCTGCTGCCAGTGGCGATAAGTCGTGTCTTACCGGGTTGGACTCAAGACGATAGTTAC
CGGATAAGGCGCAGCGGTCGGGCTGAACGGGGGGTTCGTGCACACAGCCCAGCTTGGAGCGAACGACCTA
CACCGAACTGAGATACCTACAGCGTGAGCTATGAGAAAGCGCCACGCTTCCCGAAGGGAGAAAGGCGGAC
AGGTATCCGGTAAGCGGCAGGGTCGGAACAGGAGAGCGCACGAGGGAGCTTCCAGGGGGAAACGCCTGGT
ATCTTTATAGTCCTGTCGGGTTTCGCCACCTCTGACTTGAGCGTCGATTTTTGTGATGCTCGTCAGGGGG
GCGGAGCCTATGGAAAAACGCCAGCAACGCGGCCTTTTTACGGTTCCTGGCCTTTTGCTGGCCTTTTGCT
C
Features (pLannotate 1.2.2; 10 found; start..end, strand, type, name):
      1..126     +  rep_origin     RSF ori (fragment): Plasmids containing the RSF 1030 origin of replication can be propagated in E. coli cells that contain additional plasmids with compatible origins.
    131..184     -  misc_feature   bom (fragment): basis of mobility region from pBR322
    403..522     +  ncRNA          Thr leader: Accession: RF00506 - Threonine operon leader
    559..581     +  RBS            RBS: efficient ribosome binding site from bacteriophage T7 gene 10 (Olins and Rangwala, 1989)
    590..1305    +  CDS            EBFP (fragment): enhanced blue variant of GFP mammalian codon-optimized
   1390..1479    +  CDS            pheA (fragment): CMPDT_ECOLI - Experimental evidence at protein level: Swiss-Prot protein existence level 1. Catalyzes the Claisen rearrangement of chorismate to prephenate and the decarboxylation/dehydration of prephenate to phenylpyruvate. From Escherichia coli (strain K12).
   1639..1665    +  CDS            ApmR (fragment): aminoglycoside 3-N-acetyltransferase type IV ; aac(3)IV; confers resistance to apramycin (Paget and Davies, 1996)
   1666..2457    +  CDS            SmR: aminoglycoside adenylyltransferase (Murphy, 1985); aadA; confers resistance to spectinomycin and streptomycin
   2491..2511    +  protein_bind   FRT (mutant) (fragment): FRT site with a mutation in the core sequence (Azam et al., 1997) FLP recombinase from the Saccharomyces cerevisiae 2μ plasmid
   2648..3236    +  rep_origin     ori: high-copy-number ColE1/pMB1/pBR322/pUC origin of replication
