[The description below was written by a language model from this plasmid's Addgene catalogue record and pLannotate feature annotations shown in this document.]
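Description:
pMB1-spect-PthrC3_7-eGFP is a small, high-copy bacterial expression plasmid built to test PthrC3_7, one of a set of short auto-inducible promoters developed for controlled protein expression in Escherichia coli. It replicates from a ColE1/pMB1-type origin and is selected with spectinomycin through the aadA (SmR) aminoglycoside adenylyltransferase gene, which also confers streptomycin resistance. The record indicates a cloning strain for propagation and BL21(DE3) for expression work. The sequenced plasmid is 3,291 nt. The catalogue's size fields appear to be mis-entered, since that figure is listed as the backbone size while the "total" value is roughly the length of the eGFP coding region.

The reporter cassette reads in one direction. A region annotated as the threonine operon leader falls where the PthrC3_7 promoter is expected, consistent with the promoter being derived from E. coli thr operon regulatory sequence. It is followed by the efficient ribosome binding site from bacteriophage T7 gene 10 and then a GFP-family open reading frame. The automated annotation labels this ORF as an EBFP fragment, but the catalogue names the insert as eGFP; the two proteins are nearly identical in sequence, so this is most likely a close-match call. Fluorescence thus reports promoter activity without an added chemical inducer, although the record does not state what triggers induction.

The remaining annotations are short fragments: a pheA segment downstream of the reporter, an apramycin-resistance remnant directly upstream of SmR, a partial mutant FRT site, a pBR322 bom fragment and a stretch matching the RSF origin. These are probably cloning remnants or partial homology hits rather than functional parts.
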