Addgene plasmid #107412: pMB1-spect-PthrC3_7-eGFP
Purpose: This plasmid contain promoter PthrC3_7, which is used for study about Short, Auto-inducible Promoters for Well-Controlled Protein Expression in Escherichia coli.
Depositing lab: Kang Zhou. Depositing organization: National University of Singapore. Publication: Short, auto-inducible promoters for well-controlled protein expression in Escherichia coli. Anilionyte O, Liang H, Ma X, Yang L, Zhou K. Appl Microbiol Biotechnol. 2018 Aug;102(16):7007-7015. doi: 10.1007/s00253-018-9141-z. Epub 2018 Jun 8. PubMed 29948110.
Backbone
  Vector backbone: pMB1-spect-PthrC3_7
  Backbone size w/o insert (bp): 3291
  Total vector size (bp): 711
  Vector type: Bacterial Expression
Growth in bacteria
  Bacterial resistance: Spectinomycin, 50 μg/mL
  Growth temperature: 37°C
  Growth strain: DH5alpha
  Growth instructions: Use strain BL21(DE3) for expression.
  Copy number: High Copy
Gene/Insert
  Gene/Insert name: eGFP
  GenBank ID: KY014123.1
  Promoter: PthrC3_7
  Cloning method: Ligation Independent Cloning
  Sequencing primers: 5′ GCTTTTCATTCTGACTGCA; 3′ GGTTGTTACCTCGTTACCTT
Terms and licenses: Academic/Nonprofit Terms; Industry Terms: Not Available to Industry
How to cite: pMB1-spect-PthrC3_7-eGFP was a gift from Kang Zhou (Addgene plasmid # 107412 ; http://n2t.net/addgene:107412 ; RRID:Addgene_107412)
